>Addgene plasmid #227203 | USP7 G392D catalytic | addgene full sequence | sequence record 449535 | Addgene NGS Result
TTGAGATCCTTTTTTTCTGCGCGTAATCTGCTGCTTGCAAACAAAAAAACCACCGCTACCAGCGGTGGTT
TGTTTGCCGGATCAAGAGCTACCAACTCTTTTTCCGAAGGTAACTGGCTTCAGCAGAGCGCAGATACCAA
ATACTGTCCTTCTAGTGTAGCCGTAGTTAGGCCACCACTTCAAGAACTCTGTAGCACCGCCTACATACCT
CGCTCTGCTAATCCTGTTACCAGTGGCTGCTGCCAGTGGCGATAAGTCGTGTCTTACCGGGTTGGACTCA
AGACGATAGTTACCGGATAAGGCGCAGCGGTCGGGCTGAACGGGGGGTTCGTGCACACAGCCCAGCTTGG
AGCGAACGACCTACACCGAACTGAGATACCTACAGCGTGAGCTATGAGAAAGCGCCACGCTTCCCGAAGG
GAGAAAGGCGGACAGGTATCCGGTAAGCGGCAGGGTCGGAACAGGAGAGCGCACGAGGGAGCTTCCAGGG
GGAAACGCCTGGTATCTTTATAGTCCTGTCGGGTTTCGCCACCTCTGACTTGAGCGTCGATTTTTGTGAT
GCTCGTCAGGGGGGCGGAGCCTATGGAAAAACGCCAGCAACGCGGCCTTTTTACGGTTCCTGGCCTTTTG
CTGGCCTTTTGCTCACATGTTCTTTCCTGCGTTATCCCCTGATTCTGTGGATAACCGTATTACCGCCTTT
GAGTGAGCTGATACCGCTCGCCGCAGCCGAACGACCGAGCGCAGCGAGTCAGTGAGCGAGGAAGCGGAAG
AGCGCCTGATGCGGTATTTTCTCCTTACGCATCTGTGCGGTATTTCACACCGCAATGGTGCACTCTCAGT
ACAATCTGCTCTGATGCCGCATAGTTAAGCCAGTATACACTCCGCTATCGCTACGTGACTGGGTCATGGC
TGCGCCCCGACACCCGCCAACACCCGCTGACGCGCCCTGACGGGCTTGTCTGCTCCCGGCATCCGCTTAC
AGACAAGCTGTGACCGTCTCCGGGAGCTGCATGTGTCAGAGGTTTTCACCGTCATCACCGAAACGCGCGA
GGCAGCTGCGGTAAAGCTCATCAGCGTGGTCGTGAAGCGATTCACAGATGTCTGCCTGTTCATCCGCGTC
CAGCTCGTTGAGTTTCTCCAGAAGCGTTAATGTCTGGCTTCTGATAAAGCGGGCCATGTTAAGGGCGGTT
TTTTCCTGTTTGGTCACTGATGCCTCCGTGTAAGGGGGATTTCTGTTCATGGGGGTAATGATACCGATGA
AACGAGAGAGGATGCTCACGATACGGGTTACTGATGATGAACATGCCCGGTTACTGGAACGTTGTGAGGG
TAAACAACTGGCGGTATGGATGCGGCGGGACCAGAGAAAAATCACTCAGGGTCAATGCCAGCGCTTCGTT
AATACAGATGTAGGTGTTCCACAGGGTAGCCAGCAGCATCCTGCGATGCAGATCCGGAACATAATGGTGC
AGGGCGCTGACTTCCGCGTTTCCAGACTTTACGAAACACGGAAACCGAAGACCATTCATGTTGTTGCTCA
GGTCGCAGACGTTTTGCAGCAGCAGTCGCTTCACGTTCGCTCGCGTATCGGTGATTCATTCTGCTAACCA
GTAAGGCAACCCCGCCAGCCTAGCCGGGTCCTCAACGACAGGAGCACGATCATGCGCACCCGTGGGGCCG
CCATGCCGGCGATAATGGCCTGCTTCTCGCCGAAACGTTTGGTGGCGGGACCAGTGACGAAGGCTTGAGC
GAGGGCGTGCAAGATTCCGAATACCGCAAGCGACAGGCCGATCATCGTCGCGCTCCAGCGAAAGCGGTCC
TCGCCGAAAATGACCCAGAGCGCTGCCGGCACCTGTCCTACGAGTTGCATGATAAAGAAGACAGTCATAA
GTGCGGCGACGATAGTCATGCCCCGCGCCCACCGGAAGGAGCTGACTGGGTTGAAGGCTCTCAAGGGCAT
CGGTCGAGATCCCGGTGCCTAATGAGTGAGCTAACTTACATTAATTGCGTTGCGCTCACTGCCCGCTTTC
CAGTCGGGAAACCTGTCGTGCCAGCTGCATTAATGAATCGGCCAACGCGCGGGGAGAGGCGGTTTGCGTA
TTGGGCGCCAGGGTGGTTTTTCTTTTCACCAGTGAGACGGGCAACAGCTGATTGCCCTTCACCGCCTGGC
CCTGAGAGAGTTGCAGCAAGCGGTCCACGCTGGTTTGCCCCAGCAGGCGAAAATCCTGTTTGATGGTGGT
TAACGGCGGGATATAACATGAGCTGTCTTCGGTATCGTCGTATCCCACTACCGAGATATCCGCACCAACG
CGCAGCCCGGACTCGGTAATGGCGCGCATTGCGCCCAGCGCCATCTGATCGTTGGCAACCAGCATCGCAG
TGGGAACGATGCCCTCATTCAGCATTTGCATGGTTTGTTGAAAACCGGACATGGCACTCCAGTCGCCTTC
CCGTTCCGCTATCGGCTGAATTTGATTGCGAGTGAGATATTTATGCCAGCCAGCCAGACGCAGACGCGCC
GAGACAGAACTTAATGGGCCCGCTAACAGCGCGATTTGCTGGTGACCCAATGCGACCAGATGCTCCACGC
CCAGTCGCGTACCGTCTTCATGGGAGAAAATAATACTGTTGATGGGTGTCTGGTCAGAGACATCAAGAAA
TAACGCCGGAACATTAGTGCAGGCAGCTTCCACAGCAATGGCATCCTGGTCATCCAGCGGATAGTTAATG
ATCAGCCCACTGACGCGTTGCGCGAGAAGATTGTGCACCGCCGCTTTACAGGCTTCGACGCCGCTTCGTT
CTACCATCGACACCACCACGCTGGCACCCAGTTGATCGGCGCGAGATTTAATCGCCGCGACAATTTGCGA
CGGCGCGTGCAGGGCCAGACTGGAGGTGGCAACGCCAATCAGCAACGACTGTTTGCCCGCCAGTTGTTGT
GCCACGCGGTTGGGAATGTAATTCAGCTCCGCCATCGCCGCTTCCACTTTTTCCCGCGTTTTCGCAGAAA
CGTGGCTGGCCTGGTTCACCACGCGGGAAACGGTCTGATAAGAGACACCGGCATACTCTGCGACATCGTA
TAACGTTACTGGTTTCACATTCACCACCCTGAATTGACTCTCTTCCGGGCGCTATCATGCCATACCGCGA
AAGGTTTTGCGCCATTCGATGGTGTCCGGGATCTCGACGCTCTCCCTTATGCGACTCCTGCATTAGGAAG
CAGCCCAGTAGTAGGTTGAGGCCGTTGAGCACCGCCGCCGCAAGGAATGGTGCATGCAAGGAGATGGCGC
CCAACAGTCCCCCGGCCACGGGGCCTGCCACCATACCCACGCCGAAACAAGCGCTCATGAGCCCGAAGTG
GCGAGCCCGATCTTCCCCATCGGTGATGTCGGCGATATAGGCGCCAGCAACCGCACCTGTGGCGCCGGTG
ATGCCGGCCACGATGCGTCCGGCGTAGAGGATCGAGATCTCGATCCCGCGAAATTAATACGACTCACTAT
AGGGGAATTGTGAGCGGATAACAATTCCCCTCTAGAAATAATTTTGTTTAACTTTAAGAAGGAGATATAC
CATGGGCAGCAGCCATCATCATCATCATCACAGCAGCGGCCTGGTTCCGCGTGGTAGTAAGAAGCACACA
GGCTACGTCGGCTTAAAGAATCAGGGAGCGACTTGTTACATGAACAGCCTGCTACAGACGTTATTTTTCA
CGAATCAGCTACGAAAGGCTGTGTACATGATGCCAACCGAGGGGGATGATTCGTCTAAAAGCGTCCCTTT
AGCATTACAAAGAGTGTTCTATGAATTACAGCATAGTGATAAACCTGTAGGAACAAAAAAGTTAACAAAG
TCATTTGGGTGGGAAACTTTAGATAGCTTCATGCAACATGATGTTCAGGAGCTTTGTCGAGTGTTGCTCG
ATAATGTGGAAAATAAGATGAAAGGCACCTGTGTAGAGGGCACCATACCCAAATTATTCCGCGGCAAAAT
GGTGTCCTATATCCAGTGTAAAGAAGTAGACTATCGGTCTGATAGAAGAGAAGATTATTATGATATCCAG
CTAAGTATCAAAGGAAAGAAAAATATATTTGAATCATTTGTGGATTATGTGGCAGTAGAACAGCTCGATG
GGGACAATAAATACGACGCTGGGGAACATGGCTTACAGGAAGCAGAGAAAGACGTGAAATTCCTAACATT
GCCACCAGTGTTACATCTACAACTGATGAGATTTATGTATGACCCTCAGACGGACCAAAATATCAAGATC
AATGATAGGTTTGAATTCCCAGAGCAGTTACCACTTGATGAATTTTTGCAAAAAACAGATCCTAAGGACC
CTGCAAATTATATTCTTCATGCAGTCCTGGTTCATAGTGGAGATAATCATGGTGGACATTATGTGGTTTA
TCTAAACCCCAAAGGGGATGGCAAATGGTGTAAATTTGATGACGACGTGGTGTCAAGGTGTACTAAAGAG
GAAGCAATTGAGCACAATTATGGGGGTCACGATGACGACCTGTCTGTTCGACACTGCACTAATGCTTACA
TGTTAGTCTACATCAGGGAATCAAAACTGAGTGAAGTTTTACAGGCGGTCACCGACCATGATATTCCTCA
GCAGTTGGTGGAGCGATTACAAGAAGAGAAAAGGATCGAGGCTCAGAAGCGGAAGGAGCGGCAGGAATGA
TGACGAAGCTTGCGGCCGCACTCGAGCACCACCACCACCACCACTGAGATCCGGCTGCTAACAAAGCCCG
AAAGGAAGCTGAGTTGGCTGCTGCCACCGCTGAGCAATAACTAGCATAACCCCTTGGGGCCTCTAAACGG
GTCTTGAGGGGTTTTTTGCTGAAAGGAGGAACTATATCCGGATTGGCGAATGGG
[124 nt withheld, positions 4885-5008]
C
[91 nt withheld, positions 5010-5100]
A
[49 nt withheld, positions 5102-5150]
CCTTTGACGTTGGAGTCCACGTTCTTT
[37 nt withheld, positions 5178-5214]
ACCCTATCTCGGTCTATTCTTTTGATTTATAAGGGATTTTGCCGATTTCGGCCTATTGGTTAAAAAATGA
GCTGATTTAACAAAAATTTAACGCGAATTTTAACAAAATATTAACGCTTACAATTTAGGTGGCACTTTTC
GGGGAAATGTGCGCGGAACCCCTATTTGTTTATTTTTCTAAATACATTCAAATATGTATCCGCTCATGAA
TTAATTCTTAGAAAAACTCATCGAGCATCAAATGAAACTGCAATTTATTCATATCAGGATTATCAATACC
ATATTTTTGAAAAAGCCGTTTCTGTAATGAAGGAGAAAACTCACCGAGGCAGTTCCATAGGATGGCAAGA
TCCTGGTATCGGTCTGCGATTCCGACTCGTCCAACATCAATACAACCTATTAATTTCCCCTCGTCAAAAA
TAAGGTTATCAAGTGAGAAATCACCATGAGTGACGACTGAATCCGGTGAGAATGGCAAAAGTTTATGCAT
TTCTTTCCAGACTTGTTCAACAGGCCAGCCATTACGCTCGTCATCAAAATCACTCGCATCAACCAAACCG
TTATTCATTCGTGATTGCGCCTGAGCGAGACGAAATACGCGATCGCTGTTAAAAGGACAATTACAAACAG
GAATCGAATGCAACCGGCGCAGGAACACTGCCAGCGCATCAACAATATTTTCACCTGAATCAGGATATTC
TTCTAATACCTGGAATGCTGTTTTCCCGGGGATCGCAGTGGTGAGTAACCATGCATCATCAGGAGTACGG
ATAAAATGCTTGATGGTCGGAAGAGGCATAAATTCCGTCAGCCAGTTTAGTCTGACCATCTCATCTGTAA
CATCATTGGCAACGCTACCTTTGCCATGTTTCAGAAACAACTCTGGCGCATCGGGCTTCCCATACAATCG
ATAGATTGTCGCACCTGATTGCCCGACATTATCGCGAGCCCATTTATACCCATATAAATCAGCATCCATG
TTGGAATTTAATCGCGGCCTAGAGCAAGACGTTTCCCGTTGAATATGGCTCATAACACCCCTTGTATTAC
TGTTTATGTAAGCAGACAGTTTTATTGTTCATGACCAAAATCCCTTAACGTGAGTTTTCGTTCCACTGAG
CGTCAGACCCCGTAGAAAAGATCAAAGGATCTTC
Features (pLannotate 1.2.2; 20 found; start..end, strand, type, name):
      1..589     +  rep_origin     ori: high-copy-number ColE1/pMB1/pBR322/pUC origin of replication
    775..914     -  misc_feature   bom: basis of mobility region from pBR322
   1016..1207    -  CDS            rop: Rop protein, which maintains plasmids at low copy number; rop
   1224..1604    +  CDS            YPB1_ECOLX: Protein predicted: Swiss-Prot protein existence level 4. From Escherichia coli.
   1676..1967    -  CDS            TcR (fragment): tetracycline efflux protein; tet; confers resistance to tetracycline
   1982..2003    -  protein_bind   CAP binding site: CAP binding activates transcription in the presence of cAMP. E. coli catabolite activator protein
   2016..3098    -  CDS            lacI: lac repressor; lacI; The lac repressor binds to the lac operator to inhibit transcription in E. coli. This inhibition can be relieved by adding lactose or isopropyl-β-D-thiogalactopyranoside (IPTG).
   3099..3176    -  promoter       lacI promoter: lacI
   3184..3463    -  CDS            TcR (fragment): tetracycline efflux protein; tet; confers resistance to tetracycline
   3485..3503    +  promoter       T7 promoter: promoter for bacteriophage T7 RNA polymerase
   3504..3528    +  protein_bind   lac operator: The lac repressor binds to the lac operator to inhibit transcription in E. coli. This inhibition can be relieved by adding lactose or isopropyl-β-D-thiogalactopyranoside (IPTG). lac repressor encoded by lacI
   3543..3565    +  RBS            RBS: efficient ribosome binding site from bacteriophage T7 gene 10 (Olins and Rangwala, 1989)
   3584..3600    +  CDS            capTEV™ (fragment): composite tag for in vivo biotinylation, TEV protease cleavage, and 6xHis tagging
   3626..4687    +  CDS            USP7 (fragment): UBP7_HUMAN - Also known as HAUSP. Experimental evidence at protein level: Swiss-Prot protein existence level 1. (Microbial infection) Contributes to the overall stabilization and trans-activation capability of the herpesvirus 1 trans-acting transcriptional protein ICP0/VMW110 during HSV-1 infection. From Homo sapiens (Human).
   4717..4734    +  CDS            9xHis (fragment): 9xHis affinity tag
   4744..4793    +  CDS            SET1 (fragment): solubility-enhancement tag derived from T7 phage gene 10B
   4801..4848    +  terminator     T7 terminator: transcription terminator for bacteriophage T7 RNA polymerase
   4885..5313    +  rep_origin     f1 ori (sequence partly withheld): f1 bacteriophage origin of replication; arrow indicates direction of (+) strand synthesis
   5366..5423    +  promoter       AmpR promoter (fragment): bla
   5432..6247    -  CDS            KanR: aminoglycoside phosphotransferase; aph(3')-Ia; confers resistance to kanamycin in bacteria or G418 (Geneticin®) in eukaryotes
