[The description below was written by a language model from this plasmid's Addgene catalogue record and pLannotate feature annotations shown in this document.]
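Description:
USP7 G392D catalytic is a bacterial expression plasmid built on the pET28a-LIC backbone, a ligation-independent cloning derivative of pET28a. It carries a ColE1/pBR322-type origin together with the rop gene and bom region, consistent with the low copy number listed in the record, and is selected with kanamycin through an aminoglycoside phosphotransferase (KanR) gene. An f1 phage origin is also present. Several short hits in the automated annotation, such as tetracycline-resistance fragments, an AmpR promoter fragment and a SET1 fragment, look like backbone remnants or partial matches rather than functional elements.

The insert is a 1,062 bp fragment of human USP7 (also called HAUSP), a ubiquitin carboxyl-terminal hydrolase. It encodes residues 207–560, which correspond to the catalytic domain, and carries the G392D substitution described by the depositor as a Hao-Fountain syndrome patient mutation. Expression is driven by a T7 promoter followed by a lac operator and the phage T7 gene 10 ribosome binding site, and ends at a T7 terminator. The plasmid-borne lacI gene supplies repressor, so transcription is held off until IPTG is added in a host that provides T7 RNA polymerase. The catalogue lists an N-terminal 6xHis tag, and a short His-tag-like match lies just upstream of the USP7 coding region. A second histidine-tag fragment is annotated downstream of the insert, but the record does not indicate whether it is translated.

The construct is suited to producing and affinity-purifying the mutant catalytic domain in E. coli. The associated study examined how pathogenic USP7 variants affect enzyme activity, stability and allosteric regulation.
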