Addgene plasmid #227203: USP7 G392D catalytic
Depositing lab: Irina Bezsonova. Publication: Functional spectrum of USP7 pathogenic variants in Hao-Fountain syndrome: Insights into the enzyme's activity, stability, and allosteric modulation. Korchak EJ, Sharafi M, Jaen Maisonet I, Salazar-Chaparro A, Semenova IV, Khan H, O'Neil AL, Caro P, Schaaf CP, Buhrlage SJ, Bezsonova I. Proc Natl Acad Sci U S A. 2025 Sep 30;122(39):e2510252122. doi: 10.1073/pnas.2510252122. Epub 2025 Sep 22. PubMed 40982686.
Backbone
  Vector backbone: pET28a-LIC Vector (GenBank accession EF442785)
  Backbone manufacturer: Structural Genomics Consortium, Toronto
  Backbone size w/o insert (bp): 5306
  Vector type: Bacterial Expression
Growth in bacteria
  Bacterial resistance: Kanamycin, 50 μg/mL
  Growth temperature: 37°C
  Growth strain: DH5alpha
  Copy number: Low Copy
Gene/Insert
  Gene/Insert name: USP7 (Ubiquitin carboxyl-terminal hydrolase 7) (alt name: HAUSP)
  Species: H. sapiens (human)
  Insert size (bp): 1062
  Mutation: G392D; aa 207-560
  Entrez Gene: USP7 (a.k.a. C16DELp13.2, DEL16P13.2, HAFOUS, HAUSP, TEF1)
  Promoter: T7-promoter
  Tag / fusion protein: 6His (N terminal on insert)
Terms and licenses: Academic/Nonprofit Terms; Industry Terms: Not Available to Industry
Depositor comments: USP7 Catalytic domain Hao-Fountain patient mutation G392D
How to cite: USP7 G392D catalytic was a gift from Irina Bezsonova (Addgene plasmid # 227203 ; http://n2t.net/addgene:227203 ; RRID:Addgene_227203)
